Addgene plasmid #107196: anxA2-GFP
Purpose: Expresses human annexin A2-GFP fusion protein for live cell imaging
Depositing lab: Volker Gerke & Ursula Rescher. Depositing organization: Universitaetsklinikum Muenster. Publication: Intact Ca(2+)-binding sites are required for targeting of annexin 1 to endosomal membranes in living HeLa cells. Rescher U, Zobiack N, Gerke V. J Cell Sci. 2000 Nov;113 ( Pt 22):3931-8. PubMed 11058080.
Backbone
  Vector backbone: pEGFP-N3
  Backbone manufacturer: Clontech
  Backbone size w/o insert (bp): 4700
  Total vector size (bp): 5700
  Vector type: Mammalian Expression
  Selectable markers: Neomycin (select with G418)
Growth in bacteria
  Bacterial resistance: Kanamycin, 50 μg/mL
  Growth temperature: 37°C
  Growth strain: DH5alpha
  Copy number: Unknown
Gene/Insert
  Gene/Insert name: annexin A2 (alt name: Calpactin heavy chain)
  Species: H. sapiens (human)
  Insert size (bp): 1023
  Mutation: Ala residue 65 in human sequence replaced by Glu found at the corresponding position in the porcine sequence, allowing specific detection by monoclonal anti-AnxA2 antibody H28 (PMID: 3126079).
  GenBank ID: NM_001002857.1
  Entrez Gene: ANXA2 (a.k.a. ANX2, ANX2L4, CAL1H, HEL-S-270, LIP2, LPC2, LPC2D, P36, PAP-IV)
  Promoter: CMV
  Tag / fusion protein: Green Fluorescent Protein (C terminal on insert)
  Cloning method: Restriction Enzyme; 5′ cloning site BglII (not destroyed); 3′ cloning site SalI (not destroyed)
  Sequencing primers: 5′ EGFP-N
Terms and licenses: Academic/Nonprofit Terms; Industry Terms: Not Available to Industry
How to cite: anxA2-GFP was a gift from Volker Gerke & Ursula Rescher (Addgene plasmid # 107196 ; http://n2t.net/addgene:107196 ; RRID:Addgene_107196)
