[The description below was written by a language model from this plasmid's Addgene catalogue record and pLannotate feature annotations shown in this document.]
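Description:
anxA2-GFP is a mammalian expression plasmid built on the Clontech pEGFP-N3 backbone, about 5.7 kb in total, that produces human annexin A2 (also called calpactin heavy chain) fused at its C terminus to EGFP. The roughly 1 kb ANXA2 coding sequence was inserted between the BglII and SalI sites of the multiple cloning site, both of which remain intact. This places it downstream of the human cytomegalovirus immediate early enhancer and promoter, and upstream of the mammalian codon-optimized EGFP reading frame across a short stretch of residual polylinker. An SV40 polyadenylation signal terminates the transcript. The insert carries one deliberate change: alanine 65 of the human sequence is replaced by glutamate, the residue found at that position in porcine annexin A2. This substitution allows the expressed protein to be specifically detected by the monoclonal anti-annexin A2 antibody H28.

The plasmid replicates in E. coli from a high-copy ColE1/pUC-type origin and also carries an f1 phage origin. A single Tn5 aminoglycoside phosphotransferase gene (NeoR/KanR) serves both hosts. A bacterial bla-type promoter drives it for kanamycin selection in bacteria, while the adjacent SV40 enhancer/early promoter, paired with an HSV TK polyadenylation signal, drives it for G418 selection of stably transfected mammalian cells. The short large T antigen, ble and bGH poly(A) fragments in the annotation appear to be partial matches to backbone sequence rather than functional elements.

The construct is intended for live-cell imaging of annexin A2, a calcium-regulated, phospholipid-dependent membrane-binding protein, allowing its subcellular distribution and membrane association to be followed by fluorescence microscopy.
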