Features (pLannotate 1.2.2; 17 found; start..end, strand, type, name):
      1..304     +  enhancer       CMV enhancer: human cytomegalovirus immediate early enhancer
    305..508     +  promoter       CMV promoter: human cytomegalovirus (CMV) immediate early promoter
    531..554     +  misc_feature   MCS (fragment): multiple cloning site
    555..1571    +  CDS            ANXA2: ANXA2_HUMAN - Also known as ANX2, ANX2L4, CAL1H, LPC2D. Experimental evidence at protein level: Swiss-Prot protein existence level 1. Calcium-regulated membrane-binding protein whose affinity for calcium is greatly enhanced by anionic phospholipids. It binds two calcium ions with high affinity. May be involved in heat-stress response. Inhibits PCSK9-enhanced LDLR degradation, probably reduces PCSK9 protein levels via a translational mechanism but also competes with LDLR for binding with PCSK9 (PubMed:18799458, PubMed:24808179, PubMed:22848640). From Homo sapiens (Human).
   1572..1598    +  misc_feature   MCS (fragment): multiple cloning site
   1608..2327    +  CDS            EGFP: the original enhanced GFP (Yang et al., 1996) mammalian codon-optimized
   2344..2427    +  CDS            large T antigen (fragment): large T antigen from SV40 (simian virus 40)
   2450..2571    +  polyA_signal   SV40 poly(A) signal: SV40 polyadenylation signal
   2605..3033    -  rep_origin     f1 ori (sequence partly withheld): f1 bacteriophage origin of replication; arrow indicates direction of (+) strand synthesis
   3060..3164    +  promoter       AmpR promoter: bla
   3166..3523    +  promoter       SV40 promoter: SV40 enhancer and early promoter
   3558..4352    +  CDS            NeoR/KanR: aminoglycoside phosphotransferase from Tn5; aph(3')-II (or nptII); confers resistance to neomycin, kanamycin, and G418 (Geneticin®)
   4373..4525    +  CDS            ble (fragment): BLE_KLEPN - Experimental evidence at protein level: Swiss-Prot protein existence level 1. Binding protein with a strong affinity to the bleomycin family of antibiotics. Binds to CL990; an antimitotic-antibiotic compound. From Klebsiella pneumoniae.
   4584..4631    +  polyA_signal   HSV TK poly(A) signal: herpes simplex virus thymidine kinase polyadenylation signal (Cole and Stacy, 1985)
   4722..4738    -  polyA_signal   bGH poly(A) signal (fragment): bovine growth hormone polyadenylation signal
   4960..5548    +  rep_origin     ori: high-copy-number ColE1/pMB1/pBR322/pUC origin of replication
   5663..5722    +  enhancer       CMV enhancer (fragment): human cytomegalovirus immediate early enhancer
>Addgene plasmid #107196 | anxA2-GFP | addgene full sequence | sequence record 209665 | Addgene NGS Result
CGTTACATAACTTACGGTAAATGGCCCGCCTGGCTGACCGCCCAACGACCCCCGCCCATTGACGTCAATA
ATGACGTATGTTCCCATAGTAACGCCAATAGGGACTTTCCATTGACGTCAATGGGTGGAGTATTTACGGT
AAACTGCCCACTTGGCAGTACATCAAGTGTATCATATGCCAAGTACGCCCCCTATTGACGTCAATGACGG
TAAATGGCCCGCCTGGCATTATGCCCAGTACATGACCTTATGGGACTTTCCTACTTGGCAGTACATCTAC
GTATTAGTCATCGCTATTACCATGGTGATGCGGTTTTGGCAGTACATCAATGGGCGTGGATAGCGGTTTG
ACTCACGGGGATTTCCAAGTCTCCACCCCATTGACGTCAATGGGAGTTTGTTTTGGCACCAAAATCAACG
GGACTTTCCAAAATGTCGTAACAACTCCGCCCCATTGACGCAAATGGGCGGTAGGCGTGTACGGTGGGAG
GTCTATATAAGCAGAGCTGGTTTAGTGAACCGTCAGATCCGCTAGCGCTACCGGACTCAGATCTATGTCT
ACTGTTCACGAAATCCTGTGCAAGCTCAGCTTGGAGGGTGATCACTCTACACCCCCAAGTGCATATGGGT
CTGTCAAAGCCTATACTAACTTTGATGCTGAGCGGGATGCTTTGAACATTGAAACAGCCATCAAGACCAA
AGGTGTGGATGAGGTCACCATTGTCAACATTTTGACCAACCGCAGCAATGAACAGAGACAGGATATTGCC
TTCGCCTACCAGAGAAGGACCAAAAAGGAACTTGCATCAGCACTGAAGTCAGCCTTATCTGGCCACCTGG
AGACGGTGATTTTGGGCCTATTGAAGACACCTGCTCAGTATGACGCTTCTGAGCTAAAGGCTTCCATGAA
GGGGCTGGGAACCGACGAGGACTCTCTCATTGAGATCATCTGCTCCAGAACCAACCAGGAGCTGCAGGAA
ATTAACAGAGTCTACAAGGAAATGTACAAGACTGATCTGGAGAAGGACATTATTTCGGACACATCTGGTG
ACTTCCGCAAGCTGATGGTTGCCCTGGCAAAGGGTAGAAGAGCAGAGGATGGCTCTGTCATTGATTATGA
ACTGATTGACCAAGATGCTCGGGATCTCTATGACGCTGGAGTGAAGAGGAAAGGAACTGATGTTCCCAAG
TGGATCAGCATCATGACCGAGCGGAGCGTGCCCCACCTCCAGAAAGTATTTGATAGGTACAAGAGTTACA
GCCCTTATGACATGTTGGAAAGCATCAGGAAAGAGGTTAAAGGAGACCTGGAAAATGCTTTCCTGAACCT
GGTTCAGTGCATTCAGAACAAGCCCCTGTATTTTGCTGATCGGCTGTATGACTCCATGAAGGGCAAGGGG
ACGCGAGATAAGGTCCTGATCAGAATCATGGTCTCCCGCAGTGAAGTGGACATGTTGAAAATTAGGTCTG
AATTCAAGAGAAAGTACGGCAAGTCCCTGTACTATTATATCCAGCAAGACACTAAGGGCGACTACCAGAA
AGCGCTGCTGTACCTGTGTGGTGGAGATGACGTCGACGGTACCGCGGGCCCGGGATCCATCGCCACCATG
GTGAGCAAGGGCGAGGAGCTGTTCACCGGGGTGGTGCCCATCCTGGTCGAGCTGGACGGCGACGTAAACG
GCCACAAGTTCAGCGTGTCCGGCGAGGGCGAGGGCGATGCCACCTACGGCAAGCTGACCCTGAAGTTCAT
CTGCACCACCGGCAAGCTGCCCGTGCCCTGGCCCACCCTCGTGACCACCCTGACCTACGGCGTGCAGTGC
TTCAGCCGCTACCCCGACCACATGAAGCAGCACGACTTCTTCAAGTCCGCCATGCCCGAAGGCTACGTCC
AGGAGCGCACCATCTTCTTCAAGGACGACGGCAACTACAAGACCCGCGCCGAGGTGAAGTTCGAGGGCGA
CACCCTGGTGAACCGCATCGAGCTGAAGGGCATCGACTTCAAGGAGGACGGCAACATCCTGGGGCACAAG
CTGGAGTACAACTACAACAGCCACAACGTCTATATCATGGCCGACAAGCAGAAGAACGGCATCAAGGTGA
ACTTCAAGATCCGCCACAACATCGAGGACGGCAGCGTGCAGCTCGCCGACCACTACCAGCAGAACACCCC
CATCGGCGACGGCCCCGTGCTGCTGCCCGACAACCACTACCTGAGCACCCAGTCCGCCCTGAGCAAAGAC
CCCAACGAGAAGCGCGATCACATGGTCCTGCTGGAGTTCGTGACCGCCGCCGGGATCACTCTCGGCATGG
ACGAGCTGTACAAGTAAAGCGGCCGCGACTCTAGATCATAATCAGCCATACCACATTTGTAGAGGTTTTA
CTTGCTTTAAAAAACCTCCCACACCTCCCCCTGAACCTGAAACATAAAATGAATGCAATTGTTGTTGTTA
ACTTGTTTATTGCAGCTTATAATGGTTACAAATAAAGCAATAGCATCACAAATTTCACAAATAAAGCATT
TTTTTCACTGCATTCTAGTTGTGGTTTGTCCAAACTCATCAATGTATCTTAAGGCGTAAATTGTAAGCGT
TAATATTTTGTTAAAATTCGCGTTAAATTTTTGTTAAATCAGCTCATTTTTTAACCAATAGGCCGAAATC
GGCAAAATCCCTTATAAATCAAAAGAATAGACCGAGATAGGGT
[37 nt withheld, positions 2704-2740]
AAAGAACGTGGACTCCAACGTCAAAGG
[49 nt withheld, positions 2768-2816]
T
[91 nt withheld, positions 2818-2908]
G
[124 nt withheld, positions 2910-3033]
CAGGTGGCACTTTTCGGGGAAATGTGCGCGGAACCCCTATTTGTTTATTTTTCTAAATACATTCAAATAT
GTATCCGCTCATGAGACAATAACCCTGATAAATGCTTCAATAATATTGAAAAAGGAAGAGTCCTGAGGCG
GAAAGAACCAGCTGTGGAATGTGTGTCAGTTAGGGTGTGGAAAGTCCCCAGGCTCCCCAGCAGGCAGAAG
TATGCAAAGCATGCATCTCAATTAGTCAGCAACCAGGTGTGGAAAGTCCCCAGGCTCCCCAGCAGGCAGA
AGTATGCAAAGCATGCATCTCAATTAGTCAGCAACCATAGTCCCGCCCCTAACTCCGCCCATCCCGCCCC
TAACTCCGCCCAGTTCCGCCCATTCTCCGCCCCATGGCTGACTAATTTTTTTTATTTATGCAGAGGCCGA
GGCCGCCTCGGCCTCTGAGCTATTCCAGAAGTAGTGAGGAGGCTTTTTTGGAGGCCTAGGCTTTTGCAAA
GATCGATCAAGAGACAGGATGAGGATCGTTTCGCATGATTGAACAAGATGGATTGCACGCAGGTTCTCCG
GCCGCTTGGGTGGAGAGGCTATTCGGCTATGACTGGGCACAACAGACAATCGGCTGCTCTGATGCCGCCG
TGTTCCGGCTGTCAGCGCAGGGGCGCCCGGTTCTTTTTGTCAAGACCGACCTGTCCGGTGCCCTGAATGA
ACTGCAAGACGAGGCAGCGCGGCTATCGTGGCTGGCCACGACGGGCGTTCCTTGCGCAGCTGTGCTCGAC
GTTGTCACTGAAGCGGGAAGGGACTGGCTGCTATTGGGCGAAGTGCCGGGGCAGGATCTCCTGTCATCTC
ACCTTGCTCCTGCCGAGAAAGTATCCATCATGGCTGATGCAATGCGGCGGCTGCATACGCTTGATCCGGC
TACCTGCCCATTCGACCACCAAGCGAAACATCGCATCGAGCGAGCACGTACTCGGATGGAAGCCGGTCTT
GTCGATCAGGATGATCTGGACGAAGAGCATCAGGGGCTCGCGCCAGCCGAACTGTTCGCCAGGCTCAAGG
CGAGCATGCCCGACGGCGAGGATCTCGTCGTGACCCATGGCGATGCCTGCTTGCCGAATATCATGGTGGA
AAATGGCCGCTTTTCTGGATTCATCGACTGTGGCCGGCTGGGTGTGGCGGACCGCTATCAGGACATAGCG
TTGGCTACCCGTGATATTGCTGAAGAGCTTGGCGGCGAATGGGCTGACCGCTTCCTCGTGCTTTACGGTA
TCGCCGCTCCCGATTCGCAGCGCATCGCCTTCTATCGCCTTCTTGACGAGTTCTTCTGAGCGGGACTCTG
GGGTTCGAAATGACCGACCAAGCGACGCCCAACCTGCCATCACGAGATTTCGATTCCACCGCCGCCTTCT
ATGAAAGGTTGGGCTTCGGAATCGTTTTCCGGGACGCCGGCTGGATGATCCTCCAGCGCGGGGATCTCAT
GCTGGAGTTCTTCGCCCACCCTAGGGGGAGGCTAACTGAAACACGGAAGGAGACAATACCGGAAGGAACC
CGCGCTATGACGGCAATAAAAAGACAGAATAAAACGCACGGTGTTGGGTCGTTTGTTCATAAACGCGGGG
TTCGGTCCCAGGGCTGGCACTCTGTCGATACCCCACCGAGACCCCATTGGGGCCAATACGCCCGCGTTTC
TTCCTTTTCCCCACCCCACCCCCCAAGTTCGGGTGAAGGCCCAGGGCTCGCAGCCAACGTCGGGGCGGCA
GGCCCTGCCATAGCCTCAGGTTACTCATATATACTTTAGATTGATTTAAAACTTCATTTTTAATTTAAAA
GGATCTAGGTGAAGATCCTTTTTGATAATCTCATGACCAAAATCCCTTAACGTGAGTTTTCGTTCCACTG
AGCGTCAGACCCCGTAGAAAAGATCAAAGGATCTTCTTGAGATCCTTTTTTTCTGCGCGTAATCTGCTGC
TTGCAAACAAAAAAACCACCGCTACCAGCGGTGGTTTGTTTGCCGGATCAAGAGCTACCAACTCTTTTTC
CGAAGGTAACTGGCTTCAGCAGAGCGCAGATACCAAATACTGTTCTTCTAGTGTAGCCGTAGTTAGGCCA
CCACTTCAAGAACTCTGTAGCACCGCCTACATACCTCGCTCTGCTAATCCTGTTACCAGTGGCTGCTGCC
AGTGGCGATAAGTCGTGTCTTACCGGGTTGGACTCAAGACGATAGTTACCGGATAAGGCGCAGCGGTCGG
GCTGAACGGGGGGTTCGTGCACACAGCCCAGCTTGGAGCGAACGACCTACACCGAACTGAGATACCTACA
GCGTGAGCTATGAGAAAGCGCCACGCTTCCCGAAGGGAGAAAGGCGGACAGGTATCCGGTAAGCGGCAGG
GTCGGAACAGGAGAGCGCACGAGGGAGCTTCCAGGGGGAAACGCCTGGTATCTTTATAGTCCTGTCGGGT
TTCGCCACCTCTGACTTGAGCGTCGATTTTTGTGATGCTCGTCAGGGGGGCGGAGCCTATGGAAAAACGC
CAGCAACGCGGCCTTTTTACGGTTCCTGGCCTTTTGCTGGCCTTTTGCTCACATGTTCTTTCCTGCGTTA
TCCCCTGATTCTGTGGATAACCGTATTACCGCCATGCATTAGTTATTAATAGTAATCAATTACGGGGTCA
TTAGTTCATAGCCCATATATGGAGTTCCG
